>Addgene plasmid #172913 | pGP-20XUAS-IVS-Syn21-op1-jGCaMP7b-T2A-tdTomato-p10 | addgene full sequence | sequence record 341198 | Addgene NGS Result
GACTCAGGTGGCACTTTTCGGGGAAATGTGCGCGGAACCCCTATTTGTTTATTTTTCTAAATACATTCAA
ATATGTATCCGCTCATGAGACAATAACCCTGATAAATGCTTCAATAATATTGAAAAAGGAAGAGTATGAG
TATTCAACATTTCCGTGTCGCCCTTATTCCCTTTTTTGCGGCATTTTGCCTTCCTGTTTTTGCTCACCCA
GAAACGCTGGTGAAAGTAAAAGATGCTGAAGATCAGTTGGGTGCACGAGTGGGTTACATCGAACTGGATC
TCAACAGCGGTAAGATCCTTGAGAGTTTTCGCCCCGAAGAACGTTTTCCAATGATGAGCACTTTTAAAGT
TCTGCTATGTGGCGCGGTATTATCCCGTATTGACGCCGGGCAAGAGCAACTCGGTCGCCGCATACACTAT
TCTCAGAATGACTTGGTTGAGTACTCACCAGTCACAGAAAAGCATCTTACGGATGGCATGACAGTAAGAG
AATTATGCAGTGCTGCCATAACCATGAGTGATAACACTGCGGCCAACTTACTTCTGACAACGATCGGAGG
ACCGAAGGAGCTAACCGCTTTTTTGCACAACATGGGGGATCATGTAACTCGCCTTGATCGTTGGGAACCG
GAGCTGAATGAAGCCATACCAAACGACGAGCGTGACACCACGATGCCTGTAGCAATGGCAACAACGTTGC
GCAAACTATTAACTGGCGAACTACTTACTCTAGCTTCCCGGCAACAATTAATAGACTGGATGGAGGCGGA
TAAAGTTGCAGGACCACTTCTGCGCTCGGCCCTTCCGGCTGGCTGGTTTATTGCTGATAAATCTGGAGCC
GGTGAGCGTGGGTCTCGCGGTATCATTGCAGCACTGGGGCCAGATGGTAAGCCCTCCCGTATCGTAGTTA
TCTACACGACGGGGAGTCAGGCAACTATGGATGAACGAAATAGACAGATCGCTGAGATAGGTGCCTCACT
GATTAAGCATTGGTAACTGTCAGACCAAGTTTACTCATATATACTTTAGATTGATTTAAAACTTCATTTT
TAATTTAAAAGGATCTAGGTGAAGATCCTTTTTGATAATCTCATGACCAAAATCCCTTAACGTGAGTTTT
CGTTCCACTGAGCGTCAGACCCCGTAGAAAAGATCAAAGGATCTTCTTGAGATCCTTTTTTTCTGCGCGT
AATCTGCTGCTTGCAAACAAAAAAACCACCGCTACCAGCGGTGGTTTGTTTGCCGGATCAAGAGCTACCA
ACTCTTTTTCCGAAGGTAACTGGCTTCAGCAGAGCGCAGATACCAAATACTGTTCTTCTAGTGTAGCCGT
AGTTAGGCCACCACTTCAAGAACTCTGTAGCACCGCCTACATACCTCGCTCTGCTAATCCTGTTACCAGT
GGCTGCTGCCAGTGGCGATAAGTCGTGTCTTACCGGGTTGGACTCAAGACGATAGTTACCGGATAAGGCG
CAGCGGTCGGGCTGAACGGGGGGTTCGTGCACACAGCCCAGCTTGGAGCGAACGACCTACACCGAACTGA
GATACCTACAGCGTGAGCTATGAGAAAGCGCCACGCTTCCCGAAGGGAGAAAGGCGGACAGGTATCCGGT
AAGCGGCAGGGTCGGAACAGGAGAGCGCACGAGGGAGCTTCCAGGGGGAAACGCCTGGTATCTTTATAGT
CCTGTCGGGTTTCGCCACCTCTGACTTGAGCGTCGATTTTTGTGATGCTCGTCAGGGGGGCGGAGCCTAT
GGAAAAACGCCAGCAACGCGGCCTTTTTACGGTTCCTGGCCTTTTGCTGGCCTTTTGCTCACATGTTACC
GTCGACGATGTAGGTCACGGTCTCGAAGCCGCGGTGCGGGTGCCAGCGCGTGCCCTTGGGCTCCCCGGGC
GCGTACTCCACCTCACCCATCTGGTCCATCATGATGAACGGGTCGAGGTGGCGGTAGTTGATCCCGGCGA
ACGCGCGGCGCACCGGGAAGCCCTCGCCCTCGAAACCGCTGGGCGCGGTGGTCACGGTGAGCACGGGACG
TGCGACGGCGTCGGCGGGTGCGGATACGCGGGGCAGCGTCAGCGGGTTCTCGACGGTCACGGCGGGCATG
TCGACAAGCCGAACATATGGGCGCGCCTAGTATGTATGTAAGTTAATAAAACCCATTTTTGCGGAAAGTA
GATAAAAAAAACATTTTTTTTTTTTACTGCACTGGATATCATTGAACTTATCTGATCAGTTTTAAATTTA
CTTCGATCCAAGGGTATTTGATGTACCAGGTTCTTTCGATTACCTCTCACTCAAAATGACATTCCACTCA
AAGTCAGCGCTGTTTGCCTCCTTCTCTGTCCACAGAAATATCGCCGTCTCTTTCGCCGCTGCGTCCGCTA
TCTCTTTCGCCACCGTTTGTAGCGTTACGTAGCGTCAATGTCCGCCTTCAGTTGCATTTTGTCAGCGGTT
TCGTGACGAAGCTCCAAGCGGTTTACGCCATCAATTAAACACAAAGTGCTGTGCCAAAACTCCTCTCGCT
TCTTATTTTTGTTTGTTTTTTGAGTGATTGGGGTGGTGATTGGTTTTGGGTGGGTAAGCAGGGGAAAGTG
TGAAAAATCCCGGCAATGGGCCAAGAGGATCAGGAGCTATTAATTCGCGGAGGCAGCAAACACCCATCTG
CCGAGCATCTGAACAATGTGAGTAGTACATGTGCATACATCTTAAGTTCACTTGATCTATAGGAACTGCG
ATTGCAACATCAAATTGTCTGCGGCGTGAGAACTGCGACCCACAAAAATCCCAAACCGCAATTGCACAAA
CAAATAGTGACACGAAACAGATTATTCTGGTAGCTGTTCTCGCTATATAAGACAATTTTTGAGATCATAT
CATGATCAAGACATCTAAAGGCATTCATTTTCGACTATATTCTTTTTTACAAAAAATATAACAACCAGAT
ATTTTAAGCTGATCCTAGATGCACAAAAAATAAATAAAAGTATAAACCTACTTCGTAGGATACTTCGGGG
TACTTTTTGTTCGGGGTTAGATGAGCATAACGCTTGTAGTTGATATTTGAGATCCCCTATCATTGCAGGG
TGACAGCGGAGCGGCTTCGCAGAGCTGCATTAACCAGGGCTTCGGGCAGGCCAAAAACTACGGCACGCTC
CGGCCACCCAGTCCGCCGGAGGACTCCGGTTCAGGGAGCGGCCAACTAGCCGAGAACCTCACCTATGCCT
GGCACAATATGGACATCTTTGGGGCGGTCAATCAGCCGGGCTCCGGATGGCGGCAGCTGGTCAACCGGAC
ACGCGGACTATTCTGCAACGAGCGACACATACCGGCGCCCAGGAAACATTTGCTCAAGAACGGTGAGTTT
CTATTCGCAGTCGGCTGATCTGTGTGAAATCTTAATAAAGGGTCCAATTACCAATTTGAAACTCAGTTTG
CGGCGTGGCCTATCCGGGCGAACTTTTGGCCGTGATGGGCAGTTCCGGTGCCGGAAAGACGACCCTGCTG
AATGCCCTTGCCTTTCGATCGCCGCAGGGCATCCAAGTATCGCCATCCGGGATGCGACTGCTCAATGGCC
AACCTGTGGACGCCAAGGAGATGCAGGCCAGGTGCGCCTATGTCCAGCAGGATGACCTCTTTATCGGCTC
CCTAACGGCCAGGGAACACCTGATTTTCCAAGCCATGGTGCGGATGCCACGACATCTGACCTATCGGCAG
CGAGTGGCCCGCGTGGATCAGGTGATCCAGGAGCTTTCGCTCAGCAAATGTCAGCACACGATCATCGGTG
TGCCCGGCAGGGTGAAAGGTCTGTCCGGCGGAGAAAGGAAGCGTCTGGCATTCGCCTCCGAGGCTCTAAC
CGATCCGCCGCTTCTGATCTGCGATGAGCCCACCTCCGGACTGGACTCCTTTACCGCCCACAGCGTCGTC
CAGGTGCTGAAGAAGCTGTCGCAGAAGGGCAAGACCGTCATCCTGACCATTCATCAGCCGTCTTCCGAGC
TGTTTGAGCTCTTTGACAAGATCCTTCTGATGGCCGAGGGCAGGGTAGCTTTCTTGGGCACTCCCAGCGA
AGCCGTCGACTTCTTTTCCTAGTGAGTTCGATGTGTTTATTAAGGGTATCTAGTATTACATAACATCTCA
ACTCCTATCCAGCGTGGGTGCCCAGTGTCCTACCAACTACAATCCGGCGGACTTTTACGTACAGGTGTTG
GCCGTTGTGCCCGGACGGGAGATCGAGTCCCGTGATCGGATCGCCAAGATATGCGACAATTTTGCCATTA
GCAAAGTAGCCCGGGATATGGAGCAGTTGTTGGCCACCAAAAATCTGGAGAAGCCACTGGAGCAGCCGGA
GAATGGGTACACCTACAAGGCCACCTGGTTCATGCAGTTCCGGGCGGTCCTGTGGCGATCCTGGCTGTCG
GTGCTCAAGGAACCACTCCTCGTAAAAGTGCGACTTATTCAGACAACGGTGAGTGGTTCCAGTGGAAACA
AATGATATAACGCTTACAATTCTTGGAAACAAATTCGCTAGATTTTAGATAGAATTGCCTGATTCCACAC
CCTTCTTAGTTTTTTTCAATGAGATGTATAGTTTATAGTTTTGCAGAAGATAAATAAATTTCATTTAACT
CGCGAATATTAATGAGATGCGAGTAACATTTTAATTTGCAGATGGTTGCCATCTTGATTGGCCTCATCTT
TTTGGGCCAACAACTCACGCAAGTGGGTGTGATGAATATCAACGGAGCCATCTTCCTCTTCCTGACCAAC
ATGACCTTTCAAAACGTCTTTGCCACGATAAATGTAAGTCATGTTTAGAATACATTTGCATTTCAATAAT
TTACTAACTTTCTAATGAATCGATTCGATTTAGGTGTTCACCTCAGAGCTGCCAGTTTTTATGAGGGAGG
CCCGAAGTCGACTTTATCGCTGTGACACATACTTTCTGGGCAAAACGATTGCCGAATTGCCGCTTTTTCT
CACAGTGCCACTGGTCTTCACGGCGATTGCCTATCCGATGATCGGACTGCGGGCCGGAGTGCTGCACTTC
TTCAACTGCCTGGCGCTGGTCACTCTGGTGGCCAATGTGTCAACGTCCTTCGGATATCTAATATCCTGCG
CCAGCTCCTCGACCTCGATGGCGCTGTCTGTGGGTCCGCCGGTTATCATACCATTCCTGCTCTTTGGCGG
CTTCTTCTTGAACTCGGGCTCGGTGCCAGTATACCTCAAATGGTTGTCGTACCTCTCATGGTTCCGTTAC
GCCAACGAGGGTCTGCTGATTAACCAATGGGCGGACGTGGAGCCGGGCGAAATTAGCTGCACATCGTCGA
ACACCACGTGCCCCAGTTCGGGCAAGGTCATCCTGGAGACGCTTAACTTCTCCGCCGCCGATCTGCCGCT
GGACTACGTGGGTCTGGCCATTCTCATCGTGAGCTTCCGGGTGCTCGCATATCTGGCTCTAAGACTTCGG
GCCCGACGCAAGGAGTAGCCGACATATATCCGAAATAACTGCTTGTTTTTTTTTTTTACCATTATTACCA
TCGTGTTTACTGTTTATTGCCCCCTCAAAAAGCTAATGTAATTATATTTGTGCCAATAAAAACAAGATAT
GACCTATAGAATACAAGTATTTCCCCTTCGAACATCCCCACAAGTAGACTTTGGATTTGTCTTCTAACCA
AAAGACTTACACACCTGCATACCTTACATCAAAAACTCGTTTATCGCTACATAAAACACCGGGATATATT
TTTTATATACATACTTTTCAAATCGCGCGCCCTCTTCATAATTCACCTCCACCACACCACGTTTCGTAGT
TGCTCTTTCGCTGTCTCCCACCCGCTCTCCGCAACACATTCACCTTTTGTTCGACGACCTTGGAGCGACT
GTCGTTAGTTCCGCGCGATTCGGTTCGCTCAAATGGTTCCGAGTGGTTCATTTCGTCTCAATAGAAATTA
GTAATAAATATTTGTATGTACAATTTATTTGCTCCAATATATTTGTATATATTTCCCTCACAGCTATATT
TATTCTAATTTAATATTATGACTTTTTAAGGTAATTTTTTGTGACCTGTTCGGAGTGATTAGCGTTACAA
TTTGAACTGAAAGTGACATCCAGTGTTTGTTCCTTGTGTAGATGCATCTCAAAAAAATGGTGGGCATAAT
AGTGTTGTTTATATATATCAAAAATAACAACTATAATAATAAGAATACATTTAATTTAGAAAATGCTTGG
ATTTCACTGGAACTAGGGCGCGCCTCCGGAACATAATGGTGCAGGGCGCTGACTTCCGCGTTTCCAGACT
TTACGAAACACGGAAACCGAAGACCATTCATGTTGTTGCTCAGGTCGCAGACGTTTTGCAGCAGCAGTCG
CTTCACGTTCGCTCGCGTATCGGTGATTCATTCTGCTAACCAGTAAGGCAACCCCGCCAGCCTAGCCGGG
TCCTCAACGACAGGAGCACGATCATGCGCACCCGTGGCCAGGGCCGCAAGCTTGCATGCCTGCAGGTCGG
AGTACTGTCCTCCGAGCGGAGTACTGTCCTCCGAGCGGAGTACTGTCCTCCGAGCGGAGTACTGTCCTCC
GAGCGGAGTACTGTCCTCCGAGCGGAGACTCTAGCCCTAGGGCATGCCTGCAGGTCGGAGTACTGTCCTC
CGAGCGGAGTACTGTCCTCCGAGCGGAGTACTGTCCTCCGAGCGGAGTACTGTCCTCCGAGCGGAGTACT
GTCCTCCGAGCGGAGACTCTAGCGCTAGCGCATGCCTGCAGGTCGGAGTACTGTCCTCCGAGCGGAGTAC
TGTCCTCCGAGCGGAGTACTGTCCTCCGAGCGGAGTACTGTCCTCCGAGCGGAGTACTGTCCTCCGAGCG
GAGACTCTAGCACTAGTGCATGCCTGCAGGTCGGAGTACTGTCCTCCGAGCGGAGTACTGTCCTCCGAGC
GGAGTACTGTCCTCCGAGCGGAGTACTGTCCTCCGAGCGGAGTACTGTCCTCCGAGCGGAGACTCTAGCG
ACGTCGAGCGCCGGAGTATAAATAGAGGCGCTTCGTCTACGGAGCGACAATTCAATTCAAACAAGCAAAG
TGAACACGTCGCTAAGCGAAAGCTAAGCAAATAAACAAGCGCAGCTGAACAAGCTAAACAATCTGCAGTA
AAGTGCAAGTTAAAGTGAATCAATTAAAAGTAACCAGCAACCAAGTAAATCAACTGCAACTACTGAAATC
TGCCAAGAAGTAATTATTGAATACAAGAAGAGAACTCTGAATAGATCTAAAAGGTAGGTTCAACCACTGA
TGCCTAGGCACACCGAAACGACTAACCCTAATTCTTATCCTTTACTTCAGGCGGCCGCAACTTAAAAAAA
AAAATCAAAATGGGGTCGCATCATCATCACCACCACGGCATGGCCTCGATGACCGGCGGCCAGCAGATGG
GCCGAGATCTGTACGACGATGACGATAAAGATCTGGCGACCATGGTTGATTCATCGCGACGCAAGTGGAA
TAAAACAGGCCATGCAGTGCGAGCGATAGGCCGCCTGAGCAGCCTGGAGAACGTTTACATCAAAGCGGAT
AAGCAGAAAAACGGCATCAAAGCAAACTTTAAAATCCGTCACAATATTGAGGATGGTGGTGTCCAGCTGG
CCTATCACTATCAACAGAACACCCCGATCGGAGATGGCCCCGTTCTGCTACCAGACAACCATTACCTCAG
CGTGCAGTCGAAATTGTCAAAGGACCCAAACGAGAAAAGGGATCACATGGTGCTGTTGGAGTTCGTGACC
GCGGCTGGCATTACTTTGGGGATGGATGAGCTGTATAAGGGAGGAACGGGTGGAAGCATGGTCTCCAAGG
GAGAGGAGTTGTTCACCGGAGTAGTTCCCATTTTAGTAGAGCTTGATGGAGATGTAAACGGGCATAAGTT
CTCCGTGTCCGGAGAAGGCGAGGGCGACGCCACCTATGGCAAACTCACGTTGAAATTCATTTGCACGACG
GGCAAGCTGCCAGTCCCTTGGCCCACACTGGTTACGACCCTCACTTATGGCGTCCAGTGCTTCAGCCGTT
ATCCTGACCACATGAAGCAGCATGATTTCTTTAAGAGTGCCATGCCCGAGGGCTATATTCAGGAGAGAAC
AATTTTTTTTAAGGATGATGGAAACTATAAAACCCGTGCTGAGGTCAAGTTCGAGGGAGACACACTGGTG
AACCGTATCGAGCTGAAAGGTATCGATTTTAAGGAGGACGGTAATATCCTGGGCCACAAGCTTGAGTACA
ATCCGCCGGACCAGTTAACTGAGGAACAGATCGCGGAATTCAAAGAGTTGTTCAGTCTCTTCGATAAGGA
CGGCGATGGTACGATCACAACCAAGGAGCTTGGCACAGTCATGCGTAGTCTCGGTCAGAATCCGACCGAG
GCCGAGCTGCAGGACATGATCAATGAAGTTGATGCCGATGGCGACGGTACCATTGACTTCCCGGAGTTTC
TCACGATGTATGCTCGGAAAATGAAGTACAGGGATACAGAGGAGGAAATTCGAGAGGCTTTCGGCGTTTT
CGATAAAGACGGCAACGGTTATATTTCGGCGGCAGAGCTGCGTCACGTTATGACAAATCTGGGTGAAAAG
CTAACAGATGAGGAAGTCGATGAGATGATCAGAGAGGCAGACATTGACGGTGACGGACAGGTGAACTACG
AGGAGTTTGTTCAAATGATGACGGCCAAGGAGGGTCGCGGATCGCTGCTGACCTGCGGCGACGTGGAGGA
AAACCCCGGCCCCGTTAGCAAGGGTGAAGAGGTGATTAAAGAATTCATGCGTTTTAAAGTACGCATGGAG
GGTAGCATGAACGGTCATGAGTTTGAGATCGAGGGCGAAGGCGAAGGTCGTCCGTACGAGGGTACGCAGA
CCGCTAAACTGAAAGTAACCAAAGGCGGTCCTCTGCCGTTCGCGTGGGACATCCTGTCCCCGCAGTTTAT
GTATGGTTCCAAGGCCTACGTCAAACACCCAGCCGATATCCCGGACTACAAGAAGCTGTCTTTCCCGGAG
GGTTTCAAGTGGGAGCGTGTAATGAACTTTGAGGACGGTGGCCTGGTTACCGTCACCCAGGATAGCTCTC
TGCAAGATGGCACCCTGATCTACAAGGTGAAGATGCGTGGTACGAACTTTCCGCCGGATGGCCCGGTGAT
GCAGAAAAAGACGATGGGATGGGAAGCATCTACCGAGCGCCTGTATCCGCGTGACGGTGTTCTGAAAGGT
GAGATCCACCAGGCGCTGAAACTGAAGGACGGCGGTCACTACCTGGTTGAATTTAAGACGATCTATATGG
CTAAAAAGCCGGTTCAACTGCCAGGTTACTACTACGTGGACACCAAACTGGATATCACGTCTCACAACGA
AGATTATACCATCGTCGAACAGTATGAACGTAGCGAGGGCCGTCACCACCTGTTCCTGGGCCACGGTACT
GGTTCTACGGGTTCTGGTTCCTCTGGCACTGCGTCTTCCGAAGACAACAACATGGCGGTGATCAAAGAGT
TCATGAGGTTCAAAGTACGTATGGAAGGTTCTATGAACGGCCATGAGTTCGAGATTGAAGGTGAGGGCGA
GGGTCGCCCATACGAGGGCACTCAGACCGCAAAGCTGAAAGTTACCAAAGGTGGCCCACTGCCTTTTGCG
TGGGATATCCTGTCTCCGCAGTTCATGTACGGTTCCAAAGCCTACGTAAAACACCCGGCAGACATCCCGG
ATTACAAAAAGCTGTCCTTCCCAGAGGGCTTCAAATGGGAACGTGTTATGAATTTCGAAGATGGCGGCCT
GGTCACTGTTACGCAGGACAGCAGCCTGCAAGACGGTACTCTGATTTACAAAGTGAAAATGCGTGGCACT
AACTTCCCGCCTGACGGTCCAGTAATGCAGAAGAAAACTATGGGCTGGGAAGCTAGCACCGAACGTCTGT
ACCCGCGCGACGGTGTGCTGAAAGGCGAGATTCACCAGGCCCTGAAGCTGAAGGATGGTGGTCACTATCT
GGTTGAGTTCAAAACTATCTACATGGCAAAAAAGCCTGTACAACTGCCGGGCTATTACTACGTTGACACT
AAACTGGACATCACCTCCCACAACGAGGATTATACTATTGTTGAACAGTACGAGCGTTCTGAAGGTCGCC
ATCATCTGTTTCTGTATGGTATGGACGAACTGTATAAATAAGGTGTACAAATCTAGAATGAATCGTTTTT
AAAATAACAAATCAATTGTTTTATAATATTCGTACGATTCTTTGATTATGTAATAAAATGTGATCATTAG
GAAGATTACGAAAAATATAAAAAATATGAGTTCTGTGTGTATAACAAATGCTGTAAACGCCACAATTGTG
TTTGTTGCAAATAAACCCATGATTATTTGATTAAAATTGTTGTTTTCTTTGTTCATAGACAATAGTGTGT
TTTGCCTAAACGTGTACTGCATAAACTCCATGCGAGTGTATAGCGAGCTAGTGGCTAACGCTTGCCCCAC
CAAAGTAGATTCGTCAAAATCCTCAATTTCATCACCCTCCTCCAAGTTTAACATTTGGCCGTCGGAATTA
ACTTCTAAAGATGCCACATAATCTAATAAATGAAATAGAGATTCAAACGTGGCGTCATCGTCCGTTTCGA
CCATTTCCGAAAAGAACTCGGGCATAAACTCTATGATTTCTCTGGACGTGGTGTTGTCGAAACTCTCAAA
GTACGCAGTCAGGAACGTGCGCGACATGTCGTCGGGAAACTCGCGCGGAAACATGTTGTTGTAACCGAAC
GGGTCCCATAGCGCCAAAACCAAATCTGCCAGCGTCAATAGAATGAGCACGATGCCGACAATGGAGCTGG
CTTGGATAGCGATTCGAGTTAACGGCCGGCCGTTTAAACGAATTCTTGAAGACGAAAGGGCCTCGTGATA
CGCCTATTTTTATAGGTTAATGTCATGATAATAATGGTTTCTTA
Features (pLannotate 1.2.2; 16 found; start..end, strand, type, name):
     31..135     +  promoter       AmpR promoter: bla
    136..996     +  CDS            AmpR: β-lactamase; bla; confers resistance to ampicillin, carbenicillin, and related antibiotics
   1167..1755    +  rep_origin     ori: high-copy-number ColE1/pMB1/pBR322/pUC origin of replication
   1842..1911    +  protein_bind   attB: attB site for the φC31 integrase (Groth et al., 2000) phage φC31 integrase
   2127..6246    +  gene           mini-white: white; This modified version of the white gene lacks part of the first intron.
   6251..6406    +  CDS            YPB1_ECOLX (fragment): Protein predicted: Swiss-Prot protein existence level 4. From Escherichia coli.
   6488..6509    -  misc_feature   MCS (fragment): pUC18/19 multiple cloning site
   6508..6602    +  protein_bind   5X UAS: five tandem copies of the "ScaI site" 17-mer CGGAGTACTGTCCTCCG, an upstream activating sequence (UAS) that efficiently binds yeast Gal4 (Webster et al., 1988; Pfeiffer et al., 2010) GAL4
   6636..6730    +  protein_bind   5X UAS: five tandem copies of the "ScaI site" 17-mer CGGAGTACTGTCCTCCG, an upstream activating sequence (UAS) that efficiently binds yeast Gal4 (Webster et al., 1988; Pfeiffer et al., 2010) GAL4
   6764..6858    +  protein_bind   5X UAS: five tandem copies of the "ScaI site" 17-mer CGGAGTACTGTCCTCCG, an upstream activating sequence (UAS) that efficiently binds yeast Gal4 (Webster et al., 1988; Pfeiffer et al., 2010) GAL4
   6892..6986    +  protein_bind   5X UAS: five tandem copies of the "ScaI site" 17-mer CGGAGTACTGTCCTCCG, an upstream activating sequence (UAS) that efficiently binds yeast Gal4 (Webster et al., 1988; Pfeiffer et al., 2010) GAL4
   7011..7249    +  promoter       hsp70 promoter: Drosophila melanogaster hsp70Bb promoter
   7264..7330    +  intron         Mhc intron: modified Drosophila myosin heavy chain intron 16 (Pfeiffer et al., 2010)
   7363..8709    +  CDS            GCaMP2: GCaMP2 is a basic (constitutively fluorescent) green fluorescent protein published in 2006, derived from Aequorea victoria.
   8764..10188   +  CDS            tdTomato: tdTomato is a basic (constitutively fluorescent) orange fluorescent protein published in 2004, derived from Discosoma sp.. It is reported to be a somewhat slowly-maturing tandem dimer with low acid sensitivity.
  10222..10878   -  CDS            P74 (fragment): PIF0_NPVAC - Experimental evidence at protein level: Swiss-Prot protein existence level 1. Plays an essential role for oral infectivity of occlusion- derived virus (ODV) and functions also in host midgut attachment and fusion by binding to a specific host receptor. From Autographa californica nuclear polyhedrosis virus (AcMNPV).
