[The description below was written by a language model from this plasmid's Addgene catalogue record and pLannotate feature annotations shown in this document.]
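Description:
pGP-20XUAS-IVS-Syn21-op1-jGCaMP7b-T2A-tdTomato-p10 is a Drosophila melanogaster transgenesis and expression plasmid of about 11 kb, derived from the pJFRC7 backbone. In bacteria it is maintained through a ColE1/pUC-type origin and selected with ampicillin via the β-lactamase gene; the catalogue nonetheless lists it as low copy. For fly work it carries a φC31 integrase attB site, which allows site-specific insertion into genomic attP landing sites. It also carries the mini-white gene, an eye-colour marker used to identify transformants.

The expression cassette is Gal4-dependent. Four tandem 5X UAS blocks (20 Gal4-binding sites in total) sit upstream of the Drosophila hsp70Bb promoter, so transcription is driven in whichever cells express a Gal4 driver. Downstream lies a modified myosin heavy chain intron (the "IVS" of the name), included to boost expression. The name also indicates a Syn21 translational enhancer, though the feature table does not annotate it separately. The synthetic 2.8 kb insert encodes the genetically encoded calcium indicator jGCaMP7b with an N-terminal 6xHis tag; the automated annotation labels this reading frame as the related GCaMP2. It is joined by a T2A self-cleaving peptide to tdTomato, so the green calcium-sensitive sensor and a calcium-insensitive red fluorescent protein are produced as separate polypeptides from one transcript. The AcMNPV-derived fragment annotated as P74 on the reverse strand, just after tdTomato, most likely corresponds to the baculovirus p10 3′ terminator region named in the title. The construct is intended for making fly lines for cell-type-specific calcium imaging, where the red signal could serve as a reference for locating expressing cells or for ratiometric normalisation.
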