Addgene plasmid #172913: pGP-20XUAS-IVS-Syn21-op1-jGCaMP7b-T2A-tdTomato-p10
Purpose: Gal4 activated transgene coexpression of protein calcium sensor and tdTomato under the hsp70 promoter in D. melanogaster
Depositing lab: GENIE Project. Depositing organization: HHMI, Janelia Research Campus.
Backbone
  Vector backbone: derived from pJFRC7
  Backbone manufacturer: Gerald Rubin
  Vector type: Insect Expression
Growth in bacteria
  Bacterial resistance: Ampicillin, 100 μg/mL
  Growth temperature: 37°C
  Growth strain: NEB Stable
  Copy number: Low Copy
Gene/Insert
  Gene/Insert name: jGCaMP7b-T2A-tdTomato (alt names: jGCaMP7b-T2A-tdTomato insert; variant 1561)
  Species: Synthetic
  Insert size (bp): 2832
  Promoter: hsp70
  Tag / fusion protein: 6xHis (N terminal on insert); T2A-tdTomato (C terminal on insert)
  Cloning method: Gibson Cloning
  Sequencing primers: 5′ CTACTGAAATCTGCCAA; 3′ GGCGTTTACAGCATTT
Terms and licenses: Academic/Nonprofit Terms; Industry Terms: Not Available to Industry
How to cite: pGP-20XUAS-IVS-Syn21-op1-jGCaMP7b-T2A-tdTomato-p10 was a gift from GENIE Project (Addgene plasmid # 172913 ; http://n2t.net/addgene:172913 ; RRID:Addgene_172913)
